Addgene plasmid #140978: pcDNA5/FRT/TO-GAlphaz-RLuc8
Purpose: Encodes a G alpha subunit (GNAZ) containing RLuc8 as an optimal component of a BRET2 biosensor for studying heterotrimeric G protein dissociation
Depositing lab: Bryan Roth. Depositing organization: University of North Carolina at Chapel Hill. Publication: TRUPATH, an open-source biosensor platform for interrogating the GPCR transducerome. Olsen RHJ, DiBerto JF, English JG, Glaudin AM, Krumm BE, Slocum ST, Che T, Gavin AC, McCorvy JD, Roth BL, Strachan RT. Nat Chem Biol. 2020 May 4. pii: 10.1038/s41589-020-0535-8. doi: 10.1038/s41589-020-0535-8. PubMed 32367019.
Backbone
  Vector backbone: pcDNA5/FRT/TO
  Backbone manufacturer: Invitrogen
  Backbone size w/o insert (bp): 5203
  Vector type: Mammalian Expression, Luciferase
  Selectable markers: Hygromycin
Growth in bacteria
  Bacterial resistance: Ampicillin, 100 μg/mL
  Growth temperature: 37°C
  Growth strain: NEB Stable
  Copy number: High Copy
Gene/Insert
  Gene/Insert name: GAlphaz-Rluc8 (alt name: GNAZ)
  Species: H. sapiens (human)
  Insert size (bp): 2037
  Mutation: RLuc8 and flanking SGGGGS linkers have been inserted at amino acid position 114 of the alpha subunit
  Entrez Gene: GNAZ (a.k.a. HG1H, gz-alpha)
  Promoter: CMV
  Cloning method: Gibson Cloning
  Sequencing primers: 5′ CGCAAATGGGCGGTAGGCGTG; 3′ TAGAAGGCACAGTCGAGG
Terms and licenses: Academic/Nonprofit Terms; Industry Terms: Not Available to Industry
Depositor comments: These plasmids were generated as part of the Illuminating the Druggable Genome (IDG) program sponsored by the NIH Common Fund. The goal of this program is to identify, gather, and distribute information and resources for proteins that currently are not well-studied yet belong to commonly drug-targeted protein families: protein kinases, non-olfactory G-protein coupled receptors (GPCRs), and ion channels. The IDG program is designed to develop fundamental research tools for understudied proteins, elucidate their function, and disseminate the IDG-related resources and data to the greater scientific community.
How to cite: pcDNA5/FRT/TO-GAlphaz-RLuc8 was a gift from Bryan Roth (Addgene plasmid # 140978 ; http://n2t.net/addgene:140978 ; RRID:Addgene_140978)
