[The description below was written by a language model from this plasmid's Addgene catalogue record and pLannotate feature annotations shown in this document.]
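Description:
pcDNA5/FRT/TO-GAlphaz-RLuc8 is a mammalian expression plasmid built on the Invitrogen pcDNA5/FRT/TO backbone, carrying a luciferase-tagged human G protein alpha subunit (GNAZ, Gαz). In bacteria it is maintained at high copy through a ColE1/pUC-type origin and selected with ampicillin via the β-lactamase gene. For mammalian cells the backbone provides a hygromycin resistance coding sequence placed directly downstream of an FRT site and followed by an SV40 polyadenylation signal. No promoter is annotated directly upstream of this cassette. This arrangement is designed for FLP-mediated integration into a host line with a matching genomic FRT locus, where hygromycin resistance is gained on correct recombination. The plasmid can equally be used by transient transfection.

The payload is driven by the CMV enhancer/promoter followed by two short tet operator matches, the tetracycline-regulatable "TO" configuration. This gives constitutive expression in ordinary cells and inducible expression where Tet repressor is present. Transcripts terminate at the bGH polyadenylation signal. The open reading frame is Gαz split by an internal insertion: RLuc8, a variant of Renilla luciferase, flanked by SGGGGS linkers, sits at amino acid position 114 of the alpha subunit. The automated feature table labels the two flanking halves as GNAI3 fragments, which most likely reflects homology within the Gαi family rather than the true identity. The catalogue entry specifies GNAZ.

The fusion serves as the energy donor of a BRET2 biosensor. It is one component of an open-source platform for measuring heterotrimeric G protein dissociation after GPCR activation, and so for profiling receptor coupling to Gαz.
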