Features (pLannotate 1.2.2; 23 found; start..end, strand, type, name):
     28..80      -  misc_feature   bom (fragment): basis of mobility region from pBR322
    235..614     +  enhancer       CMV enhancer: human cytomegalovirus immediate early enhancer
    615..818     +  promoter       CMV promoter: human cytomegalovirus (CMV) immediate early promoter
    820..839     +  promoter       PLtetO-1 promoter (fragment): modified phage lambda PL promoter with tet operator sites (Lutz and Bujard, 1997)
    841..860     +  promoter       PLtetO-1 promoter (fragment): modified phage lambda PL promoter with tet operator sites (Lutz and Bujard, 1997)
    868..901     +  promoter       TRE3GV promoter (fragment): 3rd-generation Tet-responsive promoter that can be activated by binding of Tet-On® 3G, optimized for retroviral and lentiviral vectors
   1101..1430    +  CDS            GNAI3 (fragment): GNAI3_HUMAN - Experimental evidence at protein level: Swiss-Prot protein existence level 1. Heterotrimeric guanine nucleotide-binding proteins (G proteins) function as transducers downstream of G protein-coupled receptors (GPCRs) in numerous signaling cascades. The alpha chain contains the guanine nucleotide binding site and alternates between an active, GTP-bound state and an inactive, GDP-bound state. Signaling by an activated GPCR promotes GDP release and GTP binding. The alpha subunit has a low GTPase activity that converts bound GTP to GDP, thereby terminating the signal. Both GDP release
   1458..2390    +  CDS            hRluc: Renilla luciferase human codon-optimized
   2403..3131    +  CDS            GNAI3 (fragment): GNAI3_HUMAN - Experimental evidence at protein level: Swiss-Prot protein existence level 1. Heterotrimeric guanine nucleotide-binding proteins (G proteins) function as transducers downstream of G protein-coupled receptors (GPCRs) in numerous signaling cascades. The alpha chain contains the guanine nucleotide binding site and alternates between an active, GTP-bound state and an inactive, GDP-bound state. Signaling by an activated GPCR promotes GDP release and GTP binding. The alpha subunit has a low GTPase activity that converts bound GTP to GDP, thereby terminating the signal. Both GDP release
   3184..3408    +  polyA_signal   bGH poly(A) signal: bovine growth hormone polyadenylation signal
   3412..3433    +  promoter       SV40 promoter (fragment): SV40 enhancer and early promoter
   3454..3687    +  rep_origin     f1 ori (fragment) (sequence partly withheld): f1 bacteriophage origin of replication; arrow indicates direction of (+) strand synthesis
   3692..3739    +  protein_bind   FRT: FLP-mediated recombination occurs in the 8-bp core sequence TCTAGAAA (Turan and Bode, 2011). FLP recombinase from the Saccharomyces cerevisiae 2μ plasmid
   3747..4769    +  CDS            HygR: aminoglycoside phosphotransferase from E. coli; aph(4)-Ia; confers resistance to hygromycin
   4779..4904    +  CDS            ble (fragment): BLE_KLEPN - Experimental evidence at protein level: Swiss-Prot protein existence level 1. Binding protein with a strong affinity to the bleomycin family of antibiotics. Binds to CL990; an antimitotic-antibiotic compound. From Klebsiella pneumoniae.
   4899..5020    +  polyA_signal   SV40 poly(A) signal: SV40 polyadenylation signal
   5093..5109    -  protein_bind   lac operator: The lac repressor binds to the lac operator to inhibit transcription in E. coli. This inhibition can be relieved by adding lactose or isopropyl-β-D-thiogalactopyranoside (IPTG). lac repressor encoded by lacI
   5117..5147    -  promoter       lac promoter: promoter for the E. coli lac operon
   5162..5183    -  protein_bind   CAP binding site: CAP binding activates transcription in the presence of cAMP. E. coli catabolite activator protein
   5196..5288    -  CDS            lacI (fragment): lac repressor; lacI; The lac repressor binds to the lac operator to inhibit transcription in E. coli. This inhibition can be relieved by adding lactose or isopropyl-β-D-thiogalactopyranoside (IPTG).
   5471..6059    -  rep_origin     ori: high-copy-number ColE1/pMB1/pBR322/pUC origin of replication
   6230..7090    -  CDS            AmpR: β-lactamase; bla; confers resistance to ampicillin, carbenicillin, and related antibiotics
   7091..7195    -  promoter       AmpR promoter: bla
>Addgene plasmid #140978 | pcDNA5/FRT/TO-GAlphaz-RLuc8 | addgene full sequence | sequence record 300661 | Addgene NGS Result
GACGGATCGGGAGATCTCCCGATCCCCTATGGTGCACTCTCAGTACAATCTGCTCTGATGCCGCATAGTT
AAGCCAGTATCTGCTCCCTGCTTGTGTGTTGGAGGTCGCTGAGTAGTGCGCGAGCAAAATTTAAGCTACA
ACAAGGCAAGGCTTGACCGACAATTGCATGAAGAATCTGCTTAGGGTTAGGCGTTTTGCGCTGCTTCGCG
ATGTACGGGCCAGATATACGCGTTGACATTGATTATTGACTAGTTATTAATAGTAATCAATTACGGGGTC
ATTAGTTCATAGCCCATATATGGAGTTCCGCGTTACATAACTTACGGTAAATGGCCCGCCTGGCTGACCG
CCCAACGACCCCCGCCCATTGACGTCAATAATGACGTATGTTCCCATAGTAACGCCAATAGGGACTTTCC
ATTGACGTCAATGGGTGGAGTATTTACGGTAAACTGCCCACTTGGCAGTACATCAAGTGTATCATATGCC
AAGTACGCCCCCTATTGACGTCAATGACGGTAAATGGCCCGCCTGGCATTATGCCCAGTACATGACCTTA
TGGGACTTTCCTACTTGGCAGTACATCTACGTATTAGTCATCGCTATTACCATGGTGATGCGGTTTTGGC
AGTACATCAATGGGCGTGGATAGCGGTTTGACTCACGGGGATTTCCAAGTCTCCACCCCATTGACGTCAA
TGGGAGTTTGTTTTGGCACCAAAATCAACGGGACTTTCCAAAATGTCGTAACAACTCCGCCCCATTGACG
CAAATGGGCGGTAGGCGTGTACGGTGGGAGGTCTATATAAGCAGAGCTCTCCCTATCAGTGATAGAGATC
TCCCTATCAGTGATAGAGATCGTCGACGAGCTCGTTTAGTGAACCGTCAGATCGCCTGGAGACGCCATCC
ACGCTGTTTTGACCTCCATAGAAGACACCGGGACCGATCCAGCCTCCGGACTCTAGCGTTTAAACTTAAG
CTTGGTACCGAGCTCGGATCCACTAGTCCAGTGTGGTGGAATTCTGCAGATATCACCACCGCCAGCTCCT
CCCTGGCCAAGGACACTTCATCGACCGGTGAGAACCTGTACTTCCAGCTAATGGGATGTCGGCAAAGCTC
AGAGGAAAAAGAAGCAGCCCGGCGGTCCCGGAGAATTGACCGCCACCTGCGCTCAGAGAGCCAGCGGCAA
CGCCGCGAAATCAAGCTGCTCCTGCTGGGCACCAGCAACTCAGGCAAGAGCACCATCGTCAAACAGATGA
AGATCATCCACAGCGGCGGCTTCAACCTGGAGGCCTGCAAGGAGTACAAGCCCCTCATCATCTACAATGC
CATCGACTCGCTGACCCGCATCATCCGGGCCCTGGCCGCCCTCAGGATCGACTTCCACAACCCCGACCGC
GCCTACGATGCTGTGCAGCTCTTTGCGCTGACGGGCCCCTCTGGTGGTGGTGGATCCATGGCTTCCAAGG
TGTACGACCCCGAGCAACGCAAACGCATGATCACTGGGCCTCAGTGGTGGGCTCGCTGCAAGCAAATGAA
CGTGCTGGACTCCTTCATCAACTACTATGATTCCGAGAAGCACGCCGAGAACGCCGTGATTTTTCTGCAT
GGTAACGCTACCTCCAGCTACCTGTGGAGGCACGTCGTGCCTCACATCGAGCCCGTGGCTAGATGCATCA
TCCCTGATCTGATCGGAATGGGTAAGTCCGGCAAGAGCGGGAATGGCTCATATCGCCTCCTGGATCACTA
CAAGTACCTCACCGCTTGGTTCGAGCTGCTGAACCTTCCAAAGAAAATCATCTTTGTGGGCCACGACTGG
GGGGCTGCTCTGGCCTTTCACTACGCCTACGAGCACCAAGACAGGATCAAGGCCATCGTCCATATGGAGA
GTGTCGTGGACGTGATCGAGTCCTGGGACGAGTGGCCTGACATCGAGGAGGATATCGCCCTGATCAAGAG
CGAAGAGGGCGAGAAAATGGTGCTTGAGAATAACTTCTTCGTCGAGACCGTGCTCCCAAGCAAGATCATG
CGGAAACTGGAGCCTGAGGAGTTCGCTGCCTACCTGGAGCCATTCAAGGAGAAGGGCGAGGTTAGACGGC
CTACCCTCTCCTGGCCTCGCGAGATCCCTCTCGTTAAGGGAGGCAAGCCCGACGTCGTCCAGATTGTCCG
CAACTACAACGCCTACCTTCGGGCCAGCGACGATCTGCCTAAGCTGTTCATCGAGTCCGACCCTGGGTTC
TTTTCCAACGCTATTGTCGAGGGAGCTAAGAAGTTCCCTAACACCGAGTTCGTGAAGGTGAAGGGCCTCC
ACTTCCTCCAGGAGGACGCTCCAGATGAAATGGGTAAGTACATCAAGAGCTTCGTGGAGCGCGTGCTGAA
GAACGAGCAGAGCGGAGGAGGCGGCAGTGCTGAGAGCAAGGGCGAGATCACACCCGAGCTGCTGGGTGTC
ATGCGACGGCTCTGGGCCGACCCAGGGGCACAGGCCTGCTTCAGCCGCTCCAGCGAGTACCACCTGGAGG
ACAACGCGGCCTACTACCTGAACGACCTGGAGCGCATCGCCGCAGCTGACTATATCCCCACTGTCGAGGA
CATCCTGCGCTCCCGGGACATGACCACGGGCATTGTGGAGAACAAGTTCACCTTCAAGGAGCTCACCTTC
AAGATGGTGGACGTGGGGGGGCAGAGGTCAGAGCGCAAAAAGTGGATCCACTGCTTCGAGGGCGTCACAG
CCATCATCTTCTGTGTGGAGCTCAGCGGCTACGACCTGAAACTCTACGAGGATAACCAGACAAGTCGGAT
GGCAGAGAGCTTGCGCCTCTTTGACTCCATCTGCAACAACAACTGGTTCATCAACACCTCACTCATCCTC
TTCCTGAACAAGAAGGACCTGCTGGCAGAGAAGATCCGCCGCATCCCGCTCACCATCTGCTTTCCCGAGT
ACAAGGGCCAGAACACGTACGAGGAGGCCGCTGTCTACATCCAGCGGCAGTTTGAAGACCTGAACCGCAA
CAAGGAGACCAAGGAGATCTACTCCCACTTCACCTGCGCCACCGACACCAGTAACATCCAGTTTGTCTTC
GACGCGGTGACAGACGTCATCATACAGAACAATCTCAAGTACATTGGCCTTTGCTGATAGCTCGAGTCTA
GAGGGCCCGTTTAAACCCGCTGATCAGCCTCGACTGTGCCTTCTAGTTGCCAGCCATCTGTTGTTTGCCC
CTCCCCCGTGCCTTCCTTGACCCTGGAAGGTGCCACTCCCACTGTCCTTTCCTAATAAAATGAGGAAATT
GCATCGCATTGTCTGAGTAGGTGTCATTCTATTCTGGGGGGTGGGGTGGGGCAGGACAGCAAGGGGGAGG
ATTGGGAAGACAATAGCAGGCATGCTGGGGATGCGGTGGGCTCTATGGCTTCTGAGGCGGAAAGAACCAG
CTGGGGCTCTAGGGGGTATCCCC
[124 nt withheld, positions 3454-3577]
C
[91 nt withheld, positions 3579-3669]
AGGGTGATGGTTCACGTACCTAGAAGTTCCTATTCCGAAGTTCCTATTCTCTAGAAAGTATAGGAACTTC
CTTGGCCAAAAAGCCTGAACTCACCGCGACGTCTGTCGAGAAGTTTCTGATCGAAAAGTTCGACAGCGTC
TCCGACCTGATGCAGCTCTCGGAGGGCGAAGAATCTCGTGCTTTCAGCTTCGATGTAGGAGGGCGTGGAT
ATGTCCTGCGGGTAAATAGCTGCGCCGATGGTTTCTACAAAGATCGTTATGTTTATCGGCACTTTGCATC
GGCCGCGCTCCCGATTCCGGAAGTGCTTGACATTGGGGAATTCAGCGAGAGCCTGACCTATTGCATCTCC
CGCCGTGCACAGGGTGTCACGTTGCAAGACCTGCCTGAAACCGAACTGCCCGCTGTTCTGCAGCCGGTCG
CGGAGGCCATGGATGCGATCGCTGCGGCCGATCTTAGCCAGACGAGCGGGTTCGGCCCATTCGGACCGCA
AGGAATCGGTCAATACACTACATGGCGTGATTTCATATGCGCGATTGCTGATCCCCATGTGTATCACTGG
CAAACTGTGATGGACGACACCGTCAGTGCGTCCGTCGCGCAGGCTCTCGATGAGCTGATGCTTTGGGCCG
AGGACTGCCCCGAAGTCCGGCACCTCGTGCACGCGGATTTCGGCTCCAACAATGTCCTGACGGACAATGG
CCGCATAACAGCGGTCATTGACTGGAGCGAGGCGATGTTCGGGGATTCCCAATACGAGGTCGCCAACATC
TTCTTCTGGAGGCCGTGGTTGGCTTGTATGGAGCAGCAGACGCGCTACTTCGAGCGGAGGCATCCGGAGC
TTGCAGGATCGCCGCGGCTCCGGGCGTATATGCTCCGCATTGGTCTTGACCAACTCTATCAGAGCTTGGT
TGACGGCAATTTCGATGATGCAGCTTGGGCGCAGGGTCGATGCGACGCAATCGTCCGATCCGGAGCCGGG
ACTGTCGGGCGTACACAAATCGCCCGCAGAAGCGCGGCCGTCTGGACCGATGGCTGTGTAGAAGTACTCG
CCGATAGTGGAAACCGACGCCCCAGCACTCGTCCGAGGGCAAAGGAATAGCACGTACTACGAGATTTCGA
TTCCACCGCCGCCTTCTATGAAAGGTTGGGCTTCGGAATCGTTTTCCGGGACGCCGGCTGGATGATCCTC
CAGCGCGGGGATCTCATGCTGGAGTTCTTCGCCCACCCCAACTTGTTTATTGCAGCTTATAATGGTTACA
AATAAAGCAATAGCATCACAAATTTCACAAATAAAGCATTTTTTTCACTGCATTCTAGTTGTGGTTTGTC
CAAACTCATCAATGTATCTTATCATGTCTGTATACCGTCGACCTCTAGCTAGAGCTTGGCGTAATCATGG
TCATAGCTGTTTCCTGTGTGAAATTGTTATCCGCTCACAATTCCACACAACATACGAGCCGGAAGCATAA
AGTGTAAAGCCTGGGGTGCCTAATGAGTGAGCTAACTCACATTAATTGCGTTGCGCTCACTGCCCGCTTT
CCAGTCGGGAAACCTGTCGTGCCAGCTGCATTAATGAATCGGCCAACGCGCGGGGAGAGGCGGTTTGCGT
ATTGGGCGCTCTTCCGCTTCCTCGCTCACTGACTCGCTGCGCTCGGTCGTTCGGCTGCGGCGAGCGGTAT
CAGCTCACTCAAAGGCGGTAATACGGTTATCCACAGAATCAGGGGATAACGCAGGAAAGAACATGTGAGC
AAAAGGCCAGCAAAAGGCCAGGAACCGTAAAAAGGCCGCGTTGCTGGCGTTTTTCCATAGGCTCCGCCCC
CCTGACGAGCATCACAAAAATCGACGCTCAAGTCAGAGGTGGCGAAACCCGACAGGACTATAAAGATACC
AGGCGTTTCCCCCTGGAAGCTCCCTCGTGCGCTCTCCTGTTCCGACCCTGCCGCTTACCGGATACCTGTC
CGCCTTTCTCCCTTCGGGAAGCGTGGCGCTTTCTCATAGCTCACGCTGTAGGTATCTCAGTTCGGTGTAG
GTCGTTCGCTCCAAGCTGGGCTGTGTGCACGAACCCCCCGTTCAGCCCGACCGCTGCGCCTTATCCGGTA
ACTATCGTCTTGAGTCCAACCCGGTAAGACACGACTTATCGCCACTGGCAGCAGCCACTGGTAACAGGAT
TAGCAGAGCGAGGTATGTAGGCGGTGCTACAGAGTTCTTGAAGTGGTGGCCTAACTACGGCTACACTAGA
AGAACAGTATTTGGTATCTGCGCTCTGCTGAAGCCAGTTACCTTCGGAAAAAGAGTTGGTAGCTCTTGAT
CCGGCAAACAAACCACCGCTGGTAGCGGTGGTTTTTTTGTTTGCAAGCAGCAGATTACGCGCAGAAAAAA
AGGATCTCAAGAAGATCCTTTGATCTTTTCTACGGGGTCTGACGCTCAGTGGAACGAAAACTCACGTTAA
GGGATTTTGGTCATGAGATTATCAAAAAGGATCTTCACCTAGATCCTTTTAAATTAAAAATGAAGTTTTA
AATCAATCTAAAGTATATATGAGTAAACTTGGTCTGACAGTTACCAATGCTTAATCAGTGAGGCACCTAT
CTCAGCGATCTGTCTATTTCGTTCATCCATAGTTGCCTGACTCCCCGTCGTGTAGATAACTACGATACGG
GAGGGCTTACCATCTGGCCCCAGTGCTGCAATGATACCGCGAGACCCACGCTCACCGGCTCCAGATTTAT
CAGCAATAAACCAGCCAGCCGGAAGGGCCGAGCGCAGAAGTGGTCCTGCAACTTTATCCGCCTCCATCCA
GTCTATTAATTGTTGCCGGGAAGCTAGAGTAAGTAGTTCGCCAGTTAATAGTTTGCGCAACGTTGTTGCC
ATTGCTACAGGCATCGTGGTGTCACGCTCGTCGTTTGGTATGGCTTCATTCAGCTCCGGTTCCCAACGAT
CAAGGCGAGTTACATGATCCCCCATGTTGTGCAAAAAAGCGGTTAGCTCCTTCGGTCCTCCGATCGTTGT
CAGAAGTAAGTTGGCCGCAGTGTTATCACTCATGGTTATGGCAGCACTGCATAATTCTCTTACTGTCATG
CCATCCGTAAGATGCTTTTCTGTGACTGGTGAGTACTCAACCAAGTCATTCTGAGAATAGTGTATGCGGC
GACCGAGTTGCTCTTGCCCGGCGTCAATACGGGATAATACCGCGCCACATAGCAGAACTTTAAAAGTGCT
CATCATTGGAAAACGTTCTTCGGGGCGAAAACTCTCAAGGATCTTACCGCTGTTGAGATCCAGTTCGATG
TAACCCACTCGTGCACCCAACTGATCTTCAGCATCTTTTACTTTCACCAGCGTTTCTGGGTGAGCAAAAA
CAGGAAGGCAAAATGCCGCAAAAAAGGGAATAAGGGCGACACGGAAATGTTGAATACTCATACTCTTCCT
TTTTCAATATTATTGAAGCATTTATCAGGGTTATTGTCTCATGAGCGGATACATATTTGAATGTATTTAG
AAAAATAAACAAATAGGGGTTCCGCGCACATTTCCCCGAAAAGTGCCACCTGACGTC
